Addgene plasmid #128055: plenti guide ds red
Purpose: (Empty Backbone) Expresses S. pyogenes CRISPR chimeric RNA element with customizable sgRNA from U6 promoter and DsREd from EF-1a promoter. 3rd generation lentiviral backbone.
Depositing lab: Oskar Laur. Depositing organization: Emory University.
Backbone
  Vector backbone: lenti guide puro addgene 52963
  Vector type: Mammalian Expression, Lentiviral, CRISPR
Growth in bacteria
  Bacterial resistance: Ampicillin, 100 μg/mL
  Growth temperature: 37°C
  Growth strain: NEB Stable
  Copy number: High Copy
Gene/Insert
  Gene/Insert name: None
Terms and licenses: Academic/Nonprofit Terms; Industry Terms: Not Available to Industry
How to cite: plenti guide ds red was a gift from Oskar Laur (Addgene plasmid # 128055 ; http://n2t.net/addgene:128055 ; RRID:Addgene_128055)
