[The description below was written by a language model from this plasmid's Addgene catalogue record and pLannotate feature annotations shown in this document.]
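Description:
plenti guide ds red is an empty third-generation lentiviral backbone for delivering Streptococcus pyogenes CRISPR guide RNAs, derived from lentiGuide-Puro with a DsRed fluorescent marker in place of the puromycin selection implied by the parent's name. It carries no insert; the user supplies the guide sequence. In bacteria it is maintained at high copy from a ColE1/pUC-type origin and selected with ampicillin through the β-lactamase gene. An f1 origin, lac promoter/operator remnants, and T3 and T7 promoters are cloning-vector carryover.

The viral portion follows the usual self-inactivating design. An RSV promoter drives a truncated HIV-1 5' LTR, making genomic RNA production Tat-independent, followed by the Ψ packaging signal with a gag fragment, the Rev response element for nuclear export of the unspliced genome, a cPPT/CTS, and a ΔU3 3' LTR that leaves the integrated provirus without LTR promoter activity. Two expression units sit between the LTRs. The human U6 RNA polymerase III promoter is separated from the S. pyogenes gRNA scaffold by a region of nearly 1.9 kb. This appears to be a stuffer that is replaced when the guide is cloned, although the record does not describe it. The automated annotation of a Staphylococcus aureus deoC1 reading frame within it is probably just a sequence match in the filler. Downstream, the EF-1α core promoter with its intron A drives DsRed-Express2, a noncytotoxic tetrameric red fluorescent protein, with a WPRE to boost transcript expression.

The vector encodes no Cas9, so it is suited to transducing cells that obtain the nuclease from another source. Red fluorescence identifies or allows sorting of guide-bearing cells without drug selection.
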