Features (pLannotate 1.2.2; 30 found; start..end, strand, type, name):
     14..80      +  CDS            small t antigen (fragment): SV40 (simian virus 40) small t antigen
    106..317     +  promoter       EF-1α core promoter: core promoter for human elongation factor EF-1α
    318..1256    +  intron         EF-1α intron A: intron upstream of the start codon of human EF-1α
   1278..1955    +  CDS            DsRed-Express2: noncytotoxic tetrameric variant of DsRed fluorescent protein (Strack et al., 2008) mammalian codon-optimized
   1971..2559    +  misc_feature   WPRE: woodchuck hepatitis virus posttranscriptional regulatory element
   2610..2629    +  misc_feature   cPPT/CTS (fragment): central polypurine tract and central termination sequence of HIV-1
   2631..2864    +  LTR            3' LTR (ΔU3): self-inactivating 3' long terminal repeat (LTR) from HIV-1
   2942..3063    +  polyA_signal   SV40 poly(A) signal: SV40 polyadenylation signal
   3103..3238    +  rep_origin     SV40 ori: SV40 origin of replication
   3259..3277    -  promoter       T7 promoter: promoter for bacteriophage T7 RNA polymerase
   3285..3440    +  CDS            lacZα (fragment): LacZα fragment of β-galactosidase; lacZ fragment
   3445..3873    +  rep_origin     f1 ori (sequence partly withheld): f1 bacteriophage origin of replication; arrow indicates direction of (+) strand synthesis
   3926..4030    +  promoter       AmpR promoter: bla
   4031..4891    +  CDS            AmpR: β-lactamase; bla; confers resistance to ampicillin, carbenicillin, and related antibiotics
   5062..5650    +  rep_origin     ori: high-copy-number ColE1/pMB1/pBR322/pUC origin of replication
   5833..5925    +  CDS            lacI (fragment): lac repressor; lacI; The lac repressor binds to the lac operator to inhibit transcription in E. coli. This inhibition can be relieved by adding lactose or isopropyl-β-D-thiogalactopyranoside (IPTG).
   5938..5959    +  protein_bind   CAP binding site: CAP binding activates transcription in the presence of cAMP. E. coli catabolite activator protein
   5974..6004    +  promoter       lac promoter: promoter for the E. coli lac operon
   6012..6028    +  protein_bind   lac operator: The lac repressor binds to the lac operator to inhibit transcription in E. coli. This inhibition can be relieved by adding lactose or isopropyl-β-D-thiogalactopyranoside (IPTG). lac repressor encoded by lacI
   6073..6091    +  promoter       T3 promoter: promoter for bacteriophage T3 RNA polymerase
   6119..6345    +  promoter       RSV promoter: Rous sarcoma virus enhancer/promoter
   6346..6526    +  LTR            5' LTR (truncated): truncated 5' long terminal repeat (LTR) from HIV-1
   6573..6698    +  misc_feature   HIV-1 Ψ: packaging signal of human immunodeficiency virus type 1
   6682..7045    +  CDS            HIV-1 gag (fragment): gag protein from human immunodeficiency virus 1; gag
   7191..7424    +  misc_feature   RRE: The Rev response element (RRE) of HIV-1 allows for Rev-dependent mRNA export from the nucleus to the cytoplasm.
   7801..7827    +  CDS            Rev (fragment): human immunodeficiency virus 1 (HIV-1) Rev protein; rev; enhances nuclear export of unspliced and incompletely spliced viral mRNAs
   7831..8071    +  promoter       U6 promoter: RNA polymerase III promoter for human U6 snRNA
   8257..8916    -  CDS            deoC1: DEOC1_STAAN - Also known as dra. Experimental evidence at protein level: Swiss-Prot protein existence level 1. Catalyzes a reversible aldol reaction between acetaldehyde and D-glyceraldehyde 3-phosphate to generate 2-deoxy-D-ribose 5- phosphate. From Staphylococcus aureus (strain N315).
   9961..10036   +  misc_RNA       gRNA scaffold: guide RNA scaffold for the Streptococcus pyogenes CRISPR/Cas9 system
  10092..10209   +  misc_feature   cPPT/CTS: central polypurine tract and central termination sequence of HIV-1
>Addgene plasmid #128055 | plenti guide ds red | addgene full sequence | sequence record 255092 | Addgene NGS Result
CCCGGGTGCAAAGATGGATAAAGTTTTAAACAGAGAGGAATCTTTGCAGCTAATGGACCTTCTAGGTCTT
GAAAGGAGTGGGAATTGGCTCCGGTGCCCGTCAGTGGGCAGAGCGCACATCGCCCACAGTCCCCGAGAAG
TTGGGGGGAGGGGTCGGCAATTGATCCGGTGCCTAGAGAAGGTGGCGCGGGGTAAACTGGGAAAGTGATG
TCGTGTACTGGCTCCGCCTTTTTCCCGAGGGTGGGGGAGAACCGTATATAAGTGCAGTAGTCGCCGTGAA
CGTTCTTTTTCGCAACGGGTTTGCCGCCAGAACACAGGTAAGTGCCGTGTGTGGTTCCCGCGGGCCTGGC
CTCTTTACGGGTTATGGCCCTTGCGTGCCTTGAATTACTTCCACCTGGCTGCAGTACGTGATTCTTGATC
CCGAGCTTCGGGTTGGAAGTGGGTGGGAGAGTTCGAGGCCTTGCGCTTAAGGAGCCCCTTCGCCTCGTGC
TTGAGTTGAGGCCTGGCCTGGGCGCTGGGGCCGCCGCGTGCGAATCTGGTGGCACCTTCGCGCCTGTCTC
GCTGCTTTCGATAAGTCTCTAGCCATTTAAAATTTTTGATGACCTGCTGCGACGCTTTTTTTCTGGCAAG
ATAGTCTTGTAAATGCGGGCCAAGATCTGCACACTGGTATTTCGGTTTTTGGGGCCGCGGGCGGCGACGG
GGCCCGTGCGTCCCAGCGCACATGTTCGGCGAGGCGGGGCCTGCGAGCGCGGCCACCGAGAATCGGACGG
GGGTAGTCTCAAGCTGGCCGGCCTGCTCTGGTGCCTGGCCTCGCGCCGCCGTGTATCGCCCCGCCCTGGG
CGGCAAGGCTGGCCCGGTCGGCACCAGTTGCGTGAGCGGAAAGATGGCCGCTTCCCGGCCCTGCTGCAGG
GAGCTCAAAATGGAGGACGCGGCGCTCGGGAGAGCGGGCGGGTGAGTCACCCACACAAAGGAAAAGGGCC
TTTCCGTCCTCAGCCGTCGCTTCATGTGACTCCACGGAGTACCGGGCGCCGTCCAGGCACCTCGATTAGT
TCTCGAGCTTTTGGAGTACGTCGTCTTTAGGTTGGGGGGAGGGGTTTTATGCGATGGAGTTTCCCCACAC
TGAGTGGGTGGAGACTGAAGTTAGGCCAGCTTGGCACTTGATGTAATTCTCCTTGGAATTTGCCCTTTTT
GAGTTTGGATCTTGGTTCATTCTCAAGCCTCAGACAGTGGTTCAAAGTTTTTTTCTTCCATTTCAGGTGT
CGTGACGTACGGCCACCATGGATAGCACTGAGAACGTCATCAAGCCCTTCATGCGCTTCAAGGTGCACAT
GGAGGGCTCCGTGAACGGCCACGAGTTCGAGATCGAGGGCGAGGGCGAGGGCAAGCCCTACGAGGGCACC
CAGACCGCCAAGCTGCAGGTGACCAAGGGCGGCCCCCTGCCCTTCGCCTGGGACATCCTGTCCCCCCAGT
TCCAGTACGGCTCCAAGGTGTACGTGAAGCACCCCGCCGACATCCCCGACTACAAGAAGCTGTCCTTCCC
CGAGGGCTTCAAGTGGGAGCGCGTGATGAACTTCGAGGACGGCGGCGTGGTGACCGTGACCCAGGACTCC
TCCCTGCAGGACGGCACCTTCATCTACCACGTGAAGTTCATCGGCGTGAACTTCCCCTCCGACGGCCCCG
TAATGCAGAAGAAGACTCTGGGCTGGGAGCCCTCCACCGAGCGCCTGTACCCCCGCGACGGCGTGCTGAA
GGGCGAGATCCACAAGGCGCTGAAGCTGAAGGGCGGCGGCCACTACCTGGTGGAGTTCAAGTCAATCTAC
ATGGCCAAGAAGCCCGTGAAGCTGCCCGGCTACTACTACGTGGACTCCAAGCTGGACATCACCTCCCACA
ACGAGGACTACACCGTGGTGGAGCAGTACGAGCGCGCCGAGGCCCGCCACCACCTGTTCCAGTAGACGCG
TTAAGTCGACAATCAACCTCTGGATTACAAAATTTGTGAAAGATTGACTGGTATTCTTAACTATGTTGCT
CCTTTTACGCTATGTGGATACGCTGCTTTAATGCCTTTGTATCATGCTATTGCTTCCCGTATGGCTTTCA
TTTTCTCCTCCTTGTATAAATCCTGGTTGCTGTCTCTTTATGAGGAGTTGTGGCCCGTTGTCAGGCAACG
TGGCGTGGTGTGCACTGTGTTTGCTGACGCAACCCCCACTGGTTGGGGCATTGCCACCACCTGTCAGCTC
CTTTCCGGGACTTTCGCTTTCCCCCTCCCTATTGCCACGGCGGAACTCATCGCCGCCTGCCTTGCCCGCT
GCTGGACAGGGGCTCGGCTGTTGGGCACTGACAATTCCGTGGTGTTGTCGGGGAAATCATCGTCCTTTCC
TTGGCTGCTCGCCTGTGTTGCCACCTGGATTCTGCGCGGGACGTCCTTCTGCTACGTCCCTTCGGCCCTC
AATCCAGCGGACCTTCCTTCCCGCGGCCTGCTGCCGGCTCTGCGGCCTCTTCCGCGTCTTCGCCTTCGCC
CTCAGACGAGTCGGATCTCCCTTTGGGCCGCCTCCCCGCGTCGACTTTAAGACCAATGACTTACAAGGCA
GCTGTAGATCTTAGCCACTTTTTAAAAGAAAAGGGGGGACTGGAAGGGCTAATTCACTCCCAACGAAGAC
AAGATCTGCTTTTTGCTTGTACTGGGTCTCTCTGGTTAGACCAGATCTGAGCCTGGGAGCTCTCTGGCTA
ACTAGGGAACCCACTGCTTAAGCCTCAATAAAGCTTGCCTTGAGTGCTTCAAGTAGTGTGTGCCCGTCTG
TTGTGTGACTCTGGTAACTAGAGATCCCTCAGACCCTTTTAGTCAGTGTGGAAAATCTCTAGCAGTACGT
ATAGTAGTTCATGTCATCTTATTATTCAGTATTTATAACTTGCAAAGAAATGAATATCAGAGAGTGAGAG
GAACTTGTTTATTGCAGCTTATAATGGTTACAAATAAAGCAATAGCATCACAAATTTCACAAATAAAGCA
TTTTTTTCACTGCATTCTAGTTGTGGTTTGTCCAAACTCATCAATGTATCTTATCATGTCTGGCTCTAGC
TATCCCGCCCCTAACTCCGCCCATCCCGCCCCTAACTCCGCCCAGTTCCGCCCATTCTCCGCCCCATGGC
TGACTAATTTTTTTTATTTATGCAGAGGCCGAGGCCGCCTCGGCCTCTGAGCTATTCCAGAAGTAGTGAG
GAGGCTTTTTTGGAGGCCTAGGGACGTACCCAATTCGCCCTATAGTGAGTCGTATTACGCGCGCTCACTG
GCCGTCGTTTTACAACGTCGTGACTGGGAAAACCCTGGCGTTACCCAACTTAATCGCCTTGCAGCACATC
CCCCTTTCGCCAGCTGGCGTAATAGCGAAGAGGCCCGCACCGATCGCCCTTCCCAACAGTTGCGCAGCCT
GAATGGCGAATGGG
[124 nt withheld, positions 3445-3568]
C
[91 nt withheld, positions 3570-3660]
A
[49 nt withheld, positions 3662-3710]
CCTTTGACGTTGGAGTCCACGTTCTTT
[37 nt withheld, positions 3738-3774]
ACCCTATCTCGGTCTATTCTTTTGATTTATAAGGGATTTTGCCGATTTCGGCCTATTGGTTAAAAAATGA
GCTGATTTAACAAAAATTTAACGCGAATTTTAACAAAATATTAACGCTTACAATTTAGGTGGCACTTTTC
GGGGAAATGTGCGCGGAACCCCTATTTGTTTATTTTTCTAAATACATTCAAATATGTATCCGCTCATGAG
ACAATAACCCTGATAAATGCTTCAATAATATTGAAAAAGGAAGAGTATGAGTATTCAACATTTCCGTGTC
GCCCTTATTCCCTTTTTTGCGGCATTTTGCCTTCCTGTTTTTGCTCACCCAGAAACGCTGGTGAAAGTAA
AAGATGCTGAAGATCAGTTGGGTGCACGAGTGGGTTACATCGAACTGGATCTCAACAGCGGTAAGATCCT
TGAGAGTTTTCGCCCCGAAGAACGTTTTCCAATGATGAGCACTTTTAAAGTTCTGCTATGTGGCGCGGTA
TTATCCCGTATTGACGCCGGGCAAGAGCAACTCGGTCGCCGCATACACTATTCTCAGAATGACTTGGTTG
AGTACTCACCAGTCACAGAAAAGCATCTTACGGATGGCATGACAGTAAGAGAATTATGCAGTGCTGCCAT
AACCATGAGTGATAACACTGCGGCCAACTTACTTCTGACAACGATCGGAGGACCGAAGGAGCTAACCGCT
TTTTTGCACAACATGGGGGATCATGTAACTCGCCTTGATCGTTGGGAACCGGAGCTGAATGAAGCCATAC
CAAACGACGAGCGTGACACCACGATGCCTGTAGCAATGGCAACAACGTTGCGCAAACTATTAACTGGCGA
ACTACTTACTCTAGCTTCCCGGCAACAATTAATAGACTGGATGGAGGCGGATAAAGTTGCAGGACCACTT
CTGCGCTCGGCCCTTCCGGCTGGCTGGTTTATTGCTGATAAATCTGGAGCCGGTGAGCGTGGGTCTCGCG
GTATCATTGCAGCACTGGGGCCAGATGGTAAGCCCTCCCGTATCGTAGTTATCTACACGACGGGGAGTCA
GGCAACTATGGATGAACGAAATAGACAGATCGCTGAGATAGGTGCCTCACTGATTAAGCATTGGTAACTG
TCAGACCAAGTTTACTCATATATACTTTAGATTGATTTAAAACTTCATTTTTAATTTAAAAGGATCTAGG
TGAAGATCCTTTTTGATAATCTCATGACCAAAATCCCTTAACGTGAGTTTTCGTTCCACTGAGCGTCAGA
CCCCGTAGAAAAGATCAAAGGATCTTCTTGAGATCCTTTTTTTCTGCGCGTAATCTGCTGCTTGCAAACA
AAAAAACCACCGCTACCAGCGGTGGTTTGTTTGCCGGATCAAGAGCTACCAACTCTTTTTCCGAAGGTAA
CTGGCTTCAGCAGAGCGCAGATACCAAATACTGTTCTTCTAGTGTAGCCGTAGTTAGGCCACCACTTCAA
GAACTCTGTAGCACCGCCTACATACCTCGCTCTGCTAATCCTGTTACCAGTGGCTGCTGCCAGTGGCGAT
AAGTCGTGTCTTACCGGGTTGGACTCAAGACGATAGTTACCGGATAAGGCGCAGCGGTCGGGCTGAACGG
GGGGTTCGTGCACACAGCCCAGCTTGGAGCGAACGACCTACACCGAACTGAGATACCTACAGCGTGAGCT
ATGAGAAAGCGCCACGCTTCCCGAAGGGAGAAAGGCGGACAGGTATCCGGTAAGCGGCAGGGTCGGAACA
GGAGAGCGCACGAGGGAGCTTCCAGGGGGAAACGCCTGGTATCTTTATAGTCCTGTCGGGTTTCGCCACC
TCTGACTTGAGCGTCGATTTTTGTGATGCTCGTCAGGGGGGCGGAGCCTATGGAAAAACGCCAGCAACGC
GGCCTTTTTACGGTTCCTGGCCTTTTGCTGGCCTTTTGCTCACATGTTCTTTCCTGCGTTATCCCCTGAT
TCTGTGGATAACCGTATTACCGCCTTTGAGTGAGCTGATACCGCTCGCCGCAGCCGAACGACCGAGCGCA
GCGAGTCAGTGAGCGAGGAAGCGGAAGAGCGCCCAATACGCAAACCGCCTCTCCCCGCGCGTTGGCCGAT
TCATTAATGCAGCTGGCACGACAGGTTTCCCGACTGGAAAGCGGGCAGTGAGCGCAACGCAATTAATGTG
AGTTAGCTCACTCATTAGGCACCCCAGGCTTTACACTTTATGCTTCCGGCTCGTATGTTGTGTGGAATTG
TGAGCGGATAACAATTTCACACAGGAAACAGCTATGACCATGATTACGCCAAGCGCGCAATTAACCCTCA
CTAAAGGGAACAAAAGCTGGAGCTGCAAGCTTAATGTAGTCTTATGCAATACTCTTGTAGTCTTGCAACA
TGGTAACGATGAGTTAGCAACATGCCTTACAAGGAGAGAAAAAGCACCGTGCATGCCGATTGGTGGAAGT
AAGGTGGTACGATCGTGCCTTATTAGGAAGGCAACAGACGGGTCTGACATGGATTGGACGAACCACTGAA
TTGCCGCATTGCAGAGATATTGTATTTAAGTGCCTAGCTCGATACATAAACGGGTCTCTCTGGTTAGACC
AGATCTGAGCCTGGGAGCTCTCTGGCTAACTAGGGAACCCACTGCTTAAGCCTCAATAAAGCTTGCCTTG
AGTGCTTCAAGTAGTGTGTGCCCGTCTGTTGTGTGACTCTGGTAACTAGAGATCCCTCAGACCCTTTTAG
TCAGTGTGGAAAATCTCTAGCAGTGGCGCCCGAACAGGGACTTGAAAGCGAAAGGGAAACCAGAGGAGCT
CTCTCGACGCAGGACTCGGCTTGCTGAAGCGCGCACGGCAAGAGGCGAGGGGCGGCGACTGGTGAGTACG
CCAAAAATTTTGACTAGCGGAGGCTAGAAGGAGAGAGATGGGTGCGAGAGCGTCAGTATTAAGCGGGGGA
GAATTAGATCGCGATGGGAAAAAATTCGGTTAAGGCCAGGGGGAAAGAAAAAATATAAATTAAAACATAT
AGTATGGGCAAGCAGGGAGCTAGAACGATTCGCAGTTAATCCTGGCCTGTTAGAAACATCAGAAGGCTGT
AGACAAATACTGGGACAGCTACAACCATCCCTTCAGACAGGATCAGAAGAACTTAGATCATTATATAATA
CAGTAGCAACCCTCTATTGTGTGCATCAAAGGATAGAGATAAAAGACACCAAGGAAGCTTTAGACAAGAT
AGAGGAAGAGCAAAACAAAAGTAAGACCACCGCACAGCAAGCGGCCGCTGATCTTCAGACCTGGAGGAGG
AGATATGAGGGACAATTGGAGAAGTGAATTATATAAATATAAAGTAGTAAAAATTGAACCATTAGGAGTA
GCACCCACCAAGGCAAAGAGAAGAGTGGTGCAGAGAGAAAAAAGAGCAGTGGGAATAGGAGCTTTGTTCC
TTGGGTTCTTGGGAGCAGCAGGAAGCACTATGGGCGCAGCGTCAATGACGCTGACGGTACAGGCCAGACA
ATTATTGTCTGGTATAGTGCAGCAGCAGAACAATTTGCTGAGGGCTATTGAGGCGCAACAGCATCTGTTG
CAACTCACAGTCTGGGGCATCAAGCAGCTCCAGGCAAGAATCCTGGCTGTGGAAAGATACCTAAAGGATC
AACAGCTCCTGGGGATTTGGGGTTGCTCTGGAAAACTCATTTGCACCACTGCTGTGCCTTGGAATGCTAG
TTGGAGTAATAAATCTCTGGAACAGATTTGGAATCACACGACCTGGATGGAGTGGGACAGAGAAATTAAC
AATTACACAAGCTTAATACACTCCTTAATTGAAGAATCGCAAAACCAGCAAGAAAAGAATGAACAAGAAT
TATTGGAATTAGATAAATGGGCAAGTTTGTGGAATTGGTTTAACATAACAAATTGGCTGTGGTATATAAA
ATTATTCATAATGATAGTAGGAGGCTTGGTAGGTTTAAGAATAGTTTTTGCTGTACTTTCTATAGTGAAT
AGAGTTAGGCAGGGATATTCACCATTATCGTTTCAGACCCACCTCCCAACCCCGAGGGGACCCAGAGAGG
GCCTATTTCCCATGATTCCTTCATATTTGCATATACGATACAAGGCTGTTAGAGAGATAATTAGAATTAA
TTTGACTGTAAACACAAAGATATTAGTACAAAATACGTGACGTAGAAAGTAATAATTTCTTGGGTAGTTT
GCAGTTTTAAAATTATGTTTTAAAATGGACTATCATATGCTTACCGTAACTTGAAAGTATTTCGATTTCT
TGGCTTTATATATCTTGTGGAAAGGACGAAACACCGGAGACGGTTGTAAATGAGCACACAAAATACACAT
GCTAAAATATTATATTCTATGACCTTTATAAAATCAACCAAAATCTTCTTTTTAATAACTTTAGTATCAA
TAATTAGAATTTTTATGTTCCTTTTTGCAAACTTTTAATAAAAATGAGCAAAATAAAAAAACGCTAGTTT
TAGTAACTCGCGTTGTTTTCTTCACCTTTAATAATAGCTACTCCACCACTTGTTCCTAAGCGGTCAGCTC
CTGCTTCAATCATTTTTTGAGCATCTTCAAATGTTCTAACTCCACCAGCTGCTTTAACTAAAGCATTGTC
TTTAACAACTGACTTCATTAGTTTAACATCTTCAAATGTTGCACCTGATTTTGAAAATCCTGTTGATGTT
TTAACAAATTCTAATCCAGCTTCAACAGCTATTTCACAAGCTTTCATGATTTCTTCTTTTGTTAATAAAC
AATTTTCCATAATACATTTAACAACATGTGATCCAGCTGCTTTTTTTACAGCTTTCATGTCTTCTAAAAC
TAATTCATAATTTTTGTCTTTTAATGCACCAATATTTAATACCATATCAATTTCTGTTGCACCATCTTTA
ATTGCTTCAGAAACTTCGAATGCTTTTGTAGCTGTTGTGCATGCACCTAGAGGAAAACCTACAACATTTG
TTATTCCTACATTTGTGCCTTTTAATAATTCTTTACAATAGCTTGTTCAATATGAATTAACACAAACTGT
TGCAAAATCAAATTCAATTGCTTCATCACATAATTGTTTAATTTCAGCTTTCGTAGCATCTTGTTTTAAT
AATGTGTGATCTATATATTTGTTTAGTTTCATTTTTTCTCCTATATATTCATTTTTAATTTTAATTCTTT
AATAATTTCGTCTACTTTAACTTTAGCGTTTTGAACAGATTCACCAACACCTATAAAATAAATTTTTAGT
TTAGGTTCAGTTCCACTTGGGCGAACAGCAAATCATGACTTATCTTCTAAATAAAATTTTAGTAAGTCTT
GTCCTGGCATATTATACATTCCATCGATGTAGTCTTCAACATTAACAACTTTAAGTCCAGCAATTTGAGT
TAAGGGTGTTGCTCTCAATGATTTCATTAATGGTTCAATTTTTAATTTCTTTTCTTCTGGTTTAAAATTC
AAGTTTAAAGTGAAAGTGTAATATGCACCCATTTCTTTAAATAAATCTTCTAAATAGTCTACTAATGTTT
TATTTTGTTTTTTATAAAATCAAGCAGCCTCTGCTATTAATATAGAAGCTTGTATTCCATCTTTATCTCT
AGCTGAGTCATCAATTACATATCCATAACTTTCTTCATAAGCAAAAACAAAATTTAATCCGTTATCTTCT
TCTTTAGCAATTTCTCTACCCATTCATTTAAATCCAGTTAAAGTTTTTACAATATTAACTCCATATTTTT
CATGAGCGATTCTATCACCCAAATCACTTGTTACAAAACTTGAATATAGAGCCGGATTTTTTGGAATGCT
ATTTAAGCGTTTTAGATTTGATAATTTTCAATCAATTAAAATTGGTCCTGTTTGATTTCCATCTAATCTT
ACAAAATGACCATCATGTTTTATTGCCATTCCAAATCTGTCAGCATCTGGGTCATTCATAATAATAATAT
CTGCATCATGTTTAATACCATATTCAAGCGGTATTTTTCATGCAGGATCAAATTCTGGATTTGGATTTAC
AACATTTTTAAATGTTTCATCTTCAAATGCATGCTCTTCAACCTCAATAACGTTATATCCTGATTCACGT
AATATTTTTGGGGTAAATTTAGTTCCTGTTCCATTAACTGCGCTAAAAATAATTTTTAAATCTTTTTTAG
CTTCTTGCTCTTTTTTGTACGTCTCTGTTTTAGAGCTAGAAATAGCAAGTTAAAATAAGGCTAGTCCGTT
ATCAACTTGAAAAAGTGGCACCGAGTCGGTGCTTTTTTAAGCTTGGCGTAACTAGATCTTGAGACAAATG
GCAGTATTCATCCACAATTTTAAAAGAAAAGGGGGGATTGGGGGGTACAGTGCAGGGGAAAGAATAGTAG
ACATAATAGCAACAGACATACAAACTAAAGAATTACAAAAACAAATTACAAAAATTCAAAATTTTCGGGT
TTATTACAGGGACAGCAGAGATCCACTTTGGCGCCGGCTCGAGGGGG
